Addgene plasmid #145508: pGBW-m4046185
Purpose: Yeast Expression plasmid for SARS-CoV-2 nsp8
Depositing lab: Ginkgo Bioworks & Benjie Chen. Depositing organization: Ginkgo Bioworks.
Backbone
  Vector backbone: AmpR; 2u URA3
  Backbone size w/o insert (bp): 4078
  Vector type: Yeast Expression
  Selectable markers: URA3
Growth in bacteria
  Bacterial resistance: Ampicillin, 100 μg/mL
  Growth temperature: 37°C
  Growth strain: DH5alpha
  Copy number: High Copy
Gene/Insert
  Gene/Insert name: SARS-CoV-2 nsp8
  Species: Severe acute respiratory syndrome coronavirus 2
  Insert size (bp): 587
  Mutation: wt
  Entrez Gene: ORF1ab (a.k.a. GU280_gp01)
  Promoter: pGAL1
  Tag / fusion protein: Cleavable thrombin;StrepII (C terminal on backbone)
  Cloning method: Unknown
Resource information
  A portion of this plasmid was derived from a plasmid made by: GinkgoBioworks
Depositor comments: NCBI Reference Sequence: YP_009725304.1Created by gene synthesis with Not1 site.
How to cite: pGBW-m4046185 was a gift from Ginkgo Bioworks & Benjie Chen (Addgene plasmid # 145508 ; http://n2t.net/addgene:145508 ; RRID:Addgene_145508)
