[The description below was written by a language model from this plasmid's Addgene catalogue record and pLannotate feature annotations shown in this document.]
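Description:
pGBW-m4046185 is an episomal yeast expression plasmid for producing the SARS-CoV-2 non-structural protein nsp8, built on an E. coli/S. cerevisiae shuttle backbone. In bacteria it replicates from a high-copy ColE1/pUC-type origin and is selected with ampicillin through a β-lactamase gene that, according to the feature annotation, is driven by a cat promoter. The annotation also detects a rop coding sequence next to AmpR, although the catalogue lists the plasmid as high copy. Short phage and tonB terminators flank the bacterial modules, presumably insulating them from read-through transcription. In yeast the plasmid is maintained by the 2μ origin, which supports multicopy episomal replication. It is selected by URA3 complementation in uracil-auxotrophic strains, a marker that can also be counterselected with 5-FOA.

The payload is a wild-type nsp8 coding sequence of roughly 590 bp, made by gene synthesis and corresponding to a cleavage product of the ORF1ab polyprotein. The automated annotation identifies this region only as a fragment of the replicase polyprotein 1a, and its accompanying functional text refers to nsp10. That text reflects the generic polyprotein database entry rather than the actual insert. Expression is controlled by the galactose-inducible, Gal4-regulated GAL1 promoter and terminated by a CYC1 terminator fragment. The catalogue states that the backbone supplies a C-terminal Strep-tag II preceded by a thrombin cleavage site, though these elements are not separately annotated in the feature table. This arrangement allows affinity capture on Strep-Tactin resin and subsequent tag removal. The construct is suited to inducible production and purification of nsp8 in yeast for biochemical or structural study of this coronavirus protein.
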