Features (pLannotate 1.2.2; 13 found; start..end, strand, type, name):
     58..499     +  promoter       GAL1 promoter: S. cerevisiae GAL1; inducible promoter, regulated by Gal4
    514..1101    +  CDS            R1A_SARS2 (fragment): Experimental evidence at protein level: Swiss-Prot protein existence level 1. [Non-structural protein 10]: Plays a pivotal role in viral transcription by stimulating both nsp14 3'-5' exoribonuclease and nsp16 2'-O-methyltransferase activities. Therefore plays an essential role in viral mRNAs cap methylation. From Severe acute respiratory syndrome coronavirus 2 (2019-nCoV) (SARS-CoV-2).
   1172..1344    +  terminator     CYC1 terminator (fragment): S. cerevisiae CYC1; transcription terminator for CYC1
   1380..1556    +  promoter       URA3 promoter (fragment): S. cerevisiae URA3
   1557..2360    +  CDS            URA3: orotidine-5'-phosphate decarboxylase, required for uracil biosynthesis; S. cerevisiae URA3; yeast auxotrophic marker, counterselectable with 5-fluoroorotic acid (5-FOA)
   2443..3425    -  rep_origin     2μ ori: yeast 2μ plasmid origin of replication
   3503..3532    +  terminator     T3Te terminator: phage T3 early transcription terminator
   3554..4141    +  rep_origin     ori: high-copy-number ColE1/pMB1/pBR322/pUC origin of replication
   4153..4180    -  terminator     T7Te terminator: phage T7 early transcription terminator
   4204..4395    -  CDS            rop: Rop protein, which maintains plasmids at low copy number; rop
   4396..5256    -  CDS            AmpR: β-lactamase; bla; confers resistance to ampicillin, carbenicillin, and related antibiotics
   5257..5359    -  promoter       cat promoter: promoter of the E. coli cat gene encoding chloramphenicol acetyltransferase
   5360..5391    -  terminator     tonB terminator: bidirectional E. coli tonB-P14 transcription terminator
>Addgene plasmid #145508 | pGBW-m4046185 | addgene full sequence | sequence record 292509 | Addgene NGS Result
GGAGGTCAGGTATGATTTAAATGGTCAGTTAGAGCGGCCGCTTGCTATATTGAAGTACGGATTAGAAGCC
GCCGAGCGGGCGACAGCCCTCCGACGGAAGACTCTCCTCCGTGCGTCCTCGTCTTCACCGGTCGCGTTCC
TGAAACGCAGATGTGCCTCGCGCCGCACTGCTCCGAACAATAAAGATTCTACAATACTAGCTTTTATGGT
TATGAAGAGGAAAAATTGGCAGTAACCTGGCCCCACAAACCTTCAAATTAACGAATCAAATTAACAACCA
TAGGATGATAATGCGATTAGTTTTTTAGCCTTATTTCTGGGGTAATTAATCAGCGAAGCGATGATTTTTG
ATCTATTAACAGATATATAAATGGAAAAGCTGCATAACCACTTTAACTAATACTTTCAACATTTTCAGTT
TGTATTACTTCTTATTCAAATGTCATAAAAGTATCAACAAAAAATTGTTAATATACCTCTATACTTTAAC
GTCAAGGAGAAAAAACTATAATGATAGCCTCAGAGTTTAGTTCCCTTCCATCATATGCAGCTTTTGCTAC
TGCTCAAGAAGCTTATGAGCAGGCTGTTGCTAATGGTGATTCTGAAGTTGTTCTTAAAAAGTTGAAGAAG
TCTTTGAATGTGGCTAAATCTGAATTTGACCGTGATGCAGCCATGCAACGTAAGTTGGAAAAGATGGCTG
ATCAAGCTATGACCCAAATGTATAAACAGGCTAGATCTGAGGACAAGAGGGCAAAAGTTACTAGTGCTAT
GCAGACAATGCTTTTCACTATGCTTAGAAAGTTGGATAATGATGCACTCAACAACATTATCAACAATGCA
AGAGATGGTTGTGTTCCCTTGAACATAATACCTCTTACAACAGCAGCCAAACTAATGGTTGTCATACCAG
ACTATAACACATATAAAAATACGTGTGATGGTACAACATTTACTTATGCATCAGCATTGTGGGAAATCCA
ACAGGTTGTAGATGCAGATAGTAAAATTGTTCAACTTAGTGAAATTAGTATGGACAATTCACCTAATTTA
GCATGGCCTCTTATTGTAACAGCTTTAAGGGCCAATTCTGCTGTCAAATTACTCGTGCCGAGAGGTTCTT
GGAGCCATCCGCAGTTTGAAAAATAAACAGGCCCCTTTTCCTTTGTCGATATCATGTAATTAGTTATGTC
ACGCTTACATTCACGCCCTCCTCCCACATCCGCTCTAACCGAAAAGGAAGGAGTTAGACAACCTGAAGTC
TAGGTCCCTATTTATTTTTTTTAATAGTTATGTTAGTATTAAGAACGTTATTTATATTTCAAATTTTTCT
TTTTTTTCTGTACAAAGCGGCCGCCGAACCACTAGTGCACTGCAGTACACGGTTTCCTTGAAATTTTTTT
GATTCGGTAATCTCCGAACAGAAGGAAGAACGAAGGAAGGAGCACAGACTTAGATTGGTATATATACGCA
TATGTAGTGTTGAAGAAACATGAAATTGCCCAGTATTCTTAACCCAACTGCACAGAACAAAAACGTGCAG
GAAACGAAGATAAATCATGTCGAAAGCTACATATAAGGAACGTGCTGCTACTCATCCTAGTCCTGTTGCT
GCCAAGCTATTTAATATCATGCACGAAAAGCAAACAAACTTGTGTGCTTCATTGGATGTTCGTACCACCA
AGGAATTACTGGAGTTAGTTGAAGCATTAGGTCCCAAAATTTGTTTACTAAAAACACATGTGGATATCTT
GACTGATTTTTCCATGGAGGGCACAGTTAAGCCGCTAAAGGCATTATCCGCCAAGTACAATTTTTTACTC
TTCGAGGACAGAAAATTTGCTGACATTGGTAATACAGTCAAATTGCAGTACTCTGCGGGTGTATACAGAA
TAGCAGAATGGGCAGACATTACGAATGCACACGGTGTGGTGGGCCCAGGTATTGTTAGCGGTTTGAAGCA
GGCGGCAGAAGAAGTAACAAAGGAACCTAGAGGCCTTTTGATGTTAGCAGAATTGTCATGCAAGGGCTCC
CTATCTACTGGAGAATATACTAAGGGTACTGTTGACATTGCGAAGAGCGACAAAGATTTTGTTATCGGCT
TTATTGCTCAAAGAGACATGGGTGGAAGAGATGAAGGTTACGATTGGTTGATTATGACACCCGGTGTGGG
TTTAGATGACAAGGGAGATGCATTGGGTCAACAGTATAGAACCGTGGATGATGTGGTTTCTACAGGATCT
GACATTATTATTGTTGGAAGAGGACTATTTGCAAAGGGAAGGGATGCTAAGGTAGAGGGTGAACGTTACA
GAAAAGCAGGCTGGGAAGCATATTTGAGAAGATGCGGCCAGCAAAACTAAAAAACTGTATTATAAGTAAA
TGCATGTATACTAAACTCACAAATTAGAGCTTCAATTTAATTATATCAGTTATTACCCGAGTAACGAAGC
ATCTGTGCTTCATTTTGTAGAACAAAAATGCAACGCGAGAGCGCTAATTTTTCAAACAAAGAATCTGAGC
TGCATTTTTACAGAACAGAAATGCAACGCGAAAGCGCTATTTTACCAACGAAGAATCTGTGCTTCATTTT
TGTAAAACAAAAATGCAACGCGAGAGCGCTAATTTTTCAAACAAAGAATCTGAGCTGCATTTTTACAGAA
CAGAAATGCAACGCGAGAGCGCTATTTTACCAACAAAGAATCTATACTTCTTTTTTGTTCTACAAAAATG
CATCCCGAGAGCGCTATTTTTCTAACAAAGCATCTTAGATTACTTTTTTTCTCCTTTGTGCGCTCTATAA
TGCAGTCTCTTGATAACTTTTTGCACTGTAGGTCCGTTAAGGTTAGAAGAAGGCTACTTTGGTGTCTATT
TTCTCTTCCATAAAAAAAGCCTGACTCCACTTCCCGCGTTTACTGATTACTAGCGAAGCTGCGGGTGCAT
TTTTTCAAGATAAAGGCATCCCCGATTATATTCTATACCGATGTGGATTGCGCATACTTTGTGAACAGAA
AGTGATAGCGTTGATGATTCTTCATTGGTCAGAAAATTATGAACGGTTTCTTCTATTTTGTCTCTATATA
CTACGTATAGGAAATGTTTACATTTTCGTATTGTTTTCGATTCACTCTATGAATAGTTCTTACTACAATT
TTTTTGTCTAAAGAGTAATACTAGAGATAAACATAAAAAATGTAGAGGTCGAGTTTAGATGCAAGTTCAA
GGAGCGAAAGGTGGATGGGTAGGTTATATAGGGATATAGCACAGAGATATATAGCAAAGAGATACTTTTG
AGCAATGTTTGTGGAAGCGGTATTCGCAATATTTTAGTAGCTCGTTACAGTCCGGTGCGTTTTTGGTTTT
TTGAAAGTGCGTCATCAGAGCGCTTTTGGTTTTCAAAAGCGCTCTGAAGTTCCTATACTTTCTAGCTAGA
GAATAGGAACTTCCCGAGCGGCCGCGTGTTACAAGCTTGACTCCAGCGTAACTGGACTGCAATCAACTCA
CTGGCTCACCTTCACGGGTGGGCCTTTCTTCGGTAGAAAATCAAAGGATCTTCTTGAGATCCTTTTTTTC
TGCGCGTAATCTGCTGCTTGCAAACAAAAAAACCACCGCTACCAGCGGTGGTTTGTTTGCCGGATCAAGA
GCTACCAACTCTTTTTCCGAGGTAACTGGCTTCAGCAGAGCGCAGATACCAAATACTGTTCTTCTAGTGT
AGCCGTAGTTAGGCCACCACTTCAAGAACTCTGTAGCACCGCCTACATACCTCGCTCTGCTAATCCTGTT
ACCAGTGGCTGCTGCCAGTGGCGATAAGTCGTGTCTTACCGGGTTGGACTCAAGACGATAGTTACCGGAT
AAGGCGCAGCGGTCGGGCTGAACGGGGGGTTCGTGCACACAGCCCAGCTTGGAGCGAACGACCTACACCG
AACTGAGATACCTACAGCGTGAGCTATGAGAAAGCGCCACGCTTCCCGAAGGGAGAAAGGCGGACAGGTA
TCCGGTAAGCGGCAGGGTCGGAACAGGAGAGCGCACGAGGGAGCTTCCAGGGGTAAACGCCTGGTATCTT
TATAGTCCTGTCGGGTTTCGCCACCTCTGACTTGAGCATCGATTTTTGTGATGCTCGTCAGGGGGGCGGA
GCCTATGGAAAAACGCCAGCAACGCAGAAAGGCCCACCCGAAGGTGAGCCAGGTGATTACATTTGGGCCC
TCATCAGAGGTTTTCACCGTCATCACCGAAACGCGCGAGGCAGCTGCGGTAAAGCTCATCAGCGTGGTCG
TGAAGCGATTCACAGATGTCTGCCTGTTCATCCGCGTCCAGCTCGTTGAGTTTCTCCAGAAGCGTTAATG
TCTGGCTTCTGATAAAGCGGGCCATGTTAAGGGCGGTTTTTTCCTGTTTGGTCACTTACCAATGCTTAAT
CAGTGAGGCACCTATCTCAGCGATCTGTCTATTTCGTTCATCCATAGTTGCCTGACTCCCCGTCGTGTAG
ATAACTACGATGCGGGAGGGCTTACCATCTGGCCCCAGTGCTGCAATGATACCGCGAGACCCACGCTCAC
CGGCTCCAGATTTATCAGCAATAAACCAGCCAGCCGGGAGGGCCGAGCGCAGAAGTGATCCTGCAACTTT
ATCCGCCTCCATCCAGTCTATTAATTGTTGCCGGGAAGCTAGAGTAAGTAGTTCGCCAGTTAATAGTTTG
CGCAACGTTGTTGCCATTGCTACAGGCATCGTGGTGTCACGCTCGTCGTTTGGTATGGCTTCATTCAGCT
CCGGTTCCCAACGATCAAGGCGAGTTACATGATCCCCCATGTTGTGCAAAAAAGCGGTTAGCTCCTTCGG
TCCTCCGATCGTTGCCAGAAGTAAGTTGGCCGCAGTGTTATCACTCATGGTTATGGCAGCACTGCATAAT
TCTCTTACTGTCATGCCATCCGTGAGATGCTTTTCTGTGACTGGTGAGTACTCAACCAAGTCATTCTGAG
AATAGTGTATGCGGCGACCGAGTTGCTCTTGCCCGGCGTCAATACGGGATAATACCGCGCCACATAGCAG
AACTTTAAAAGTGCTCATCATTGGAAAACGTTCTTCGGGGCGTAAACTCTCAAGGATCTTACCGCTGTTG
AGATCCAGTTCGATGTAACCCACTCGTGCACCCAACTGATCTTCAGCATCTTTTACTTTCACCAGCGTTT
CTGGGTGAGCAAAAACAGGAAGGCAAAATGCCGCAAAAAAGGGAATAAGGGCGACACGGAAATGTTGAAT
ACTCATTTTAGCTTCCTTAGCTCCTGAAAATCTCGATAACTCAAAAAATACGCCCGGTAGTGATCTTATT
TCATTATGGTGAAAGTTGGAACCTCTTACGTGCCGATCAAGTCAAAAGCCTCCGGTCGGAGGCTTTTGAC
TTTCTGCTAT
